Addgene plasmid #178156: DCTN1_Halo_C_allele
Purpose: Donor vector for endogenous tagging of human DCTN1 at the C-terminus with halotag
Depositing lab: iPSC Neurodegenerative Disease Initiative (iNDI) & Michael Ward. Depositing organization: National Institute of Neurological Disorders and Strokes (NINDS).
Backbone
  Vector backbone: pUC57-BsaI-Free
  Vector type: Donor vector
Growth in bacteria
  Bacterial resistance: Ampicillin, 100 μg/mL
  Growth temperature: 37°C
  Growth strain: DH5alpha
  Copy number: High Copy
Gene/Insert
  Gene/Insert name: Halotag (alt name: DCTN1)
  Species: H. sapiens (human)
  Entrez Gene: DCTN1 (a.k.a. DAP-150, DP-150, P135)
  Cloning method: Unknown
Terms and licenses: Academic/Nonprofit Terms; Industry Terms: Not Available to Industry
How to cite: DCTN1_Halo_C_allele was a gift from iPSC Neurodegenerative Disease Initiative (iNDI) & Michael Ward (Addgene plasmid # 178156 ; http://n2t.net/addgene:178156 ; RRID:Addgene_178156)
