[The description below was written by a language model from this plasmid's Addgene catalogue record and pLannotate feature annotations shown in this document.]
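Description:
DCTN1_Halo_C_allele is a homology-directed repair donor plasmid built on the pUC57-BsaI-Free cloning backbone, intended for knocking a HaloTag into the endogenous human DCTN1 locus so that the protein is tagged at its C-terminus. It is a small (about 4.4 kb), high-copy bacterial plasmid. Propagation relies on a ColE1/pUC-type origin, and selection on the β-lactamase (AmpR) gene driven by its own bla promoter. The remaining backbone annotations are standard pUC-family remnants with no functional role in the tagging strategy: fragments of rop, bom, lacZα and lacI, plus the lac promoter, operator and CAP site.

The payload sits between the lacZα remnant and the lac promoter region. The annotation detects a short DCTN1 coding fragment, consistent with the final coding sequence of the gene serving as part of the upstream homology arm. A short unannotated gap, possibly a linker, separates it from a haloalkane dehalogenase (dhaA) open reading frame in the same orientation. HaloTag is an engineered derivative of this enzyme, which explains the dhaA match. The unannotated stretches before the DCTN1 fragment and after the tag presumably carry additional genomic DCTN1 sequence forming the homology arms, although the record does not define their boundaries. No mammalian promoter, selection cassette or recombinase sites are annotated, so expression of the fusion would depend on the native DCTN1 regulatory elements after integration.

DCTN1 encodes the large dynactin subunit that links dynein to microtubules and cargo. A HaloTag knock-in allows covalent labelling of the endogenous protein with chloroalkane ligands for imaging or pull-down. The nuclease or guide RNA to be paired with the donor is not stated. The depositing initiative works with human iPSCs, which suggests the likely target cell type.
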