Features (pLannotate 1.2.2; 12 found; start..end, strand, type, name):
    184..772     -  rep_origin     ori: high-copy-number ColE1/pMB1/pBR322/pUC origin of replication
    943..1803    -  CDS            AmpR: β-lactamase; bla; confers resistance to ampicillin, carbenicillin, and related antibiotics
   1804..1908    -  promoter       AmpR promoter: bla
   2003..2038    +  CDS            rop (fragment): Rop protein, which maintains plasmids at low copy number; rop
   2140..2239    +  misc_feature   bom (fragment): basis of mobility region from pBR322
   2245..2402    -  CDS            lacZα (fragment): LacZα fragment of β-galactosidase; lacZ fragment
   2643..2804    +  CDS            DCTN1 (fragment): DCTN1_HUMAN - Experimental evidence at protein level: Swiss-Prot protein existence level 1. Plays a key role in dynein-mediated retrograde transport of vesicles and organelles along microtubules by recruiting and tethering dynein to microtubules. Binds to both dynein and microtubules providing a link between specific cargos, microtubules and dynein. Essential for targeting dynein to microtubule plus ends, recruiting dynein to membranous cargos and enhancing dynein processivity (the ability to move along a microtubule for a long distance without falling off the track). Can also act as a brake t
   2850..3725    +  CDS            dhaA: DHAA_PSEPV - Experimental evidence at protein level: Swiss-Prot protein existence level 1. Catalyzes hydrolytic cleavage of carbon-halogen bonds in halogenated aliphatic compounds, leading to the formation of the corresponding primary alcohols, halide ions and protons. Has a broad substrate specificity, as it is able to dehalogenate mono- and di- chlorinated and brominated alkanes (up to at least C10), and the two isomers of 1,3-dichloropropene to 3-chloroallyl alcohol; the highest activity was found with 1,2-dibromoethane, while no activity was observed with the analog 1,2-dichloroethane. Fro
   4183..4199    -  protein_bind   lac operator: The lac repressor binds to the lac operator to inhibit transcription in E. coli. This inhibition can be relieved by adding lactose or isopropyl-β-D-thiogalactopyranoside (IPTG). lac repressor encoded by lacI
   4207..4237    -  promoter       lac promoter: promoter for the E. coli lac operon
   4252..4273    -  protein_bind   CAP binding site: CAP binding activates transcription in the presence of cAMP. E. coli catabolite activator protein
   4286..1       -  CDS            lacI (fragment) (across the origin): lac repressor; lacI; The lac repressor binds to the lac operator to inhibit transcription in E. coli. This inhibition can be relieved by adding lactose or isopropyl-β-D-thiogalactopyranoside (IPTG).
>Addgene plasmid #178156 | DCTN1_Halo_C_allele | addgene full sequence | sequence record 349080 | Addgene NGS Result
CTCTTCCGCTTCCTCGCTCACTGACTCGCTGCGCTCGGTCGTTCGGCTGCGGCGAGCGGTATCAGCTCAC
TCAAAGGCGGTAATACGGTTATCCACAGAATCAGGGGATAACGCAGGAAAGAACATGTGAGCAAAAGGCC
AGCAAAAGGCCAGGAACCGTAAAAAGGCCGCGTTGCTGGCGTTTTTCCATAGGCTCCGCCCCCCTGACGA
GCATCACAAAAATCGACGCTCAAGTCAGAGGTGGCGAAACCCGACAGGACTATAAAGATACCAGGCGTTT
CCCCCTGGAAGCTCCCTCGTGCGCTCTCCTGTTCCGACCCTGCCGCTTACCGGATACCTGTCCGCCTTTC
TCCCTTCGGGAAGCGTGGCGCTTTCTCATAGCTCACGCTGTAGGTATCTCAGTTCGGTGTAGGTCGTTCG
CTCCAAGCTGGGCTGTGTGCACGAACCCCCCGTTCAGCCCGACCGCTGCGCCTTATCCGGTAACTATCGT
CTTGAGTCCAACCCGGTAAGACACGACTTATCGCCACTGGCAGCAGCCACTGGTAACAGGATTAGCAGAG
CGAGGTATGTAGGCGGTGCTACAGAGTTCTTGAAGTGGTGGCCTAACTACGGCTACACTAGAAGAACAGT
ATTTGGTATCTGCGCTCTGCTGAAGCCAGTTACCTTCGGAAAAAGAGTTGGTAGCTCTTGATCCGGCAAA
CAAACCACCGCTGGTAGCGGTGGTTTTTTTGTTTGCAAGCAGCAGATTACGCGCAGAAAAAAAGGATCTC
AAGAAGATCCTTTGATCTTTTCTACGGGGTCTGACGCTCAGTGGAACGAAAACTCACGTTAAGGGATTTT
GGTCATGAGATTATCAAAAAGGATCTTCACCTAGATCCTTTTAAATTAAAAATGAAGTTTTAAATCAATC
TAAAGTATATATGAGTAAACTTGGTCTGACAGTTACCAATGCTTAATCAGTGAGGCACCTATCTCAGCGA
TCTGTCTATTTCGTTCATCCATAGTTGCCTGACTCCCCGTCGTGTAGATAACTACGATACGGGAGGGCTT
ACCATCTGGCCCCAGTGCTGCAATGATACCGCGAGATCCACGCTCACCGGCTCCAGATTTATCAGCAATA
AACCAGCCAGCCGGAAGGGCCGAGCGCAGAAGTGGTCCTGCAACTTTATCCGCCTCCATCCAGTCTATTA
ATTGTTGCCGGGAAGCTAGAGTAAGTAGTTCGCCAGTTAATAGTTTGCGCAACGTTGTTGCCATTGCTAC
AGGCATCGTGGTGTCACGCTCGTCGTTTGGTATGGCTTCATTCAGCTCCGGTTCCCAACGATCAAGGCGA
GTTACATGATCCCCCATGTTGTGCAAAAAAGCGGTTAGCTCCTTCGGTCCTCCGATCGTTGTCAGAAGTA
AGTTGGCCGCAGTGTTATCACTCATGGTTATGGCAGCACTGCATAATTCTCTTACTGTCATGCCATCCGT
AAGATGCTTTTCTGTGACTGGTGAGTACTCAACCAAGTCATTCTGAGAATAGTGTATGCGGCGACCGAGT
TGCTCTTGCCCGGCGTCAATACGGGATAATACCGCGCCACATAGCAGAACTTTAAAAGTGCTCATCATTG
GAAAACGTTCTTCGGGGCGAAAACTCTCAAGGATCTTACCGCTGTTGAGATCCAGTTCGATGTAACCCAC
TCGTGCACCCAACTGATCTTCAGCATCTTTTACTTTCACCAGCGTTTCTGGGTGAGCAAAAACAGGAAGG
CAAAATGCCGCAAAAAAGGGAATAAGGGCGACACGGAAATGTTGAATACTCATACTCTTCCTTTTTCAAT
ATTATTGAAGCATTTATCAGGGTTATTGTCTCATGAGCGGATACATATTTGAATGTATTTAGAAAAATAA
ACAAATAGGGGTTCCGCGCACATTTCCCCGAAAAGTGCCACCTGACGTCTAAGAAACCATTATTATCATG
ACATTAACCTATAAAAATAGGCGTATCACGAGGCCCTTTCGTCTCGCGCGTTTCGGTGATGACGGTGAAA
ACCTCTGACACATGCAGCTCCCGGAGACGGTCACAGCTTGTCTGTAAGCGGATGCCGGGAGCAGACAAGC
CCGTCAGGGCGCGTCAGCGGGTGTTGGCGGGTGTCGGGGCTGGCTTAACTATGCGGCATCAGAGCAGATT
GTACTGAGAGTGCACCATATGCGGTGTGAAATACCGCACAGATGCGTAAGGAGAAAATACCGCATCAGGC
GCCATTCGCCATTCAGGCTGCGCAACTGTTGGGAAGGGCGATCGGTGCGGGCCTCTTCGCTATTACGCCA
GCTGGCGAAAGGGGGATGTGCTGCAAGGCGATTAAGTTGGGTAACGCCAGGGTTTTCCCAGTCACGACGT
TGTAAAACGACGGCCAGTGAATTCAGAAGTGCTTACAGTGCTTTGAAATTCCAATATTTTAGCACCTAAA
CACCTTCCGTGACTTTTGACACCAGGAGGGCCTCAAAACTCCCTTGTCAGATTATGTATCCCCATTCTTA
TTTGAAAAATGTGGTCACAATAGCCCAGGATCTCAGAAGCCCTAGTCACCCAGGAGCTGCCTTGGTCTCA
GTGCTCAGGGACCCCTTCAGTGGCCCACAGCTCAAGTGAGCCCCTGACCTGGAGTCTTTTTCTCCTCATC
AACCACCAGGCCAAGGAGGAGCAGCAGGATGACACAGTCTACATGGGCAAAGTGACCTTCTCATGTGCGG
CTGGTTTTGGACAGCGACACCGGCTGGTGCTGACCCAGGAGCAGCTGCACCAGCTTCACAGTCGCCTCAT
CTCCGGTGGAGGAGGTTCTGGAGGCGGTGGAAGTGGTGGCGGAGGTAGCGCCGAGATCGGCACCGGCTTT
CCCTTCGATCCTCACTACGTGGAAGTGCTGGGCGAGAGAATGCACTATGTGGACGTGGGCCCCAGAGATG
GAACCCCTGTGCTGTTTCTGCACGGCAACCCTACCAGCAGCTACGTGTGGCGGAACATCATCCCTCACGT
GGCCCCTACACACAGATGTATCGCCCCTGACCTGATCGGCATGGGCAAGAGCGATAAGCCCGACCTGGGC
TACTTCTTCGACGACCACGTGCGGTTCATGGACGCCTTTATTGAGGCCCTCGGCCTGGAAGAGGTGGTGC
TGGTTATTCACGATTGGGGCAGCGCCCTGGGATTCCACTGGGCCAAGAGAAACCCCGAGAGAGTGAAGGG
AATCGCCTTCATGGAATTCATCAGGCCCATTCCTACCTGGGACGAGTGGCCTGAGTTCGCCAGAGAGACA
TTCCAGGCCTTCAGAACCACCGACGTGGGCAGAAAGCTGATCATCGACCAGAACGTGTTCATCGAGGGCA
CCCTGCCTATGGGAGTCGTCAGACCACTGACCGAGGTGGAAATGGACCACTACAGAGAGCCCTTTCTGAA
CCCCGTGGACCGGGAACCTCTTTGGAGATTCCCCAACGAGCTGCCCATTGCCGGCGAGCCTGCTAATATT
GTGGCCCTGGTGGAAGAGTACATGGACTGGCTGCATCAGAGCCCCGTGCCTAAGCTGCTGTTTTGGGGAA
CACCCGGCGTGCTGATTCCTCCTGCTGAAGCTGCCAGACTGGCCAAGAGCCTGCCTAATTGCAAGGCCGT
GGATATCGGCCCTGGCCTGAATCTGCTGCAAGAGGACAACCCCGATCTGATCGGCTCCGAGATTGCCAGA
TGGCTGAGCACCCTGGAAATCAGCGGATAAGCACTCCTTTCCCCTGCTGTCCCCTTCGACCCTCAGCCCT
CTGGTGCCGCTCTGCCCGATGCACAGCCACCTCAGCCAGCCCCCAGGTAGAAACGTGGGTTAAGCTCTTC
CTGCCCCGTTCAGCTTCACTCCCACCCTTTCAGCGTCCTGCCCCTTCACCTTGACCCGGGTTCCCCCACT
CCCATTCCCTGGCCTCTGCCATAATTTGTTGTTCAACTGCTCCCTCCTTCCTGAGGGGCCTCAGGGCTTG
TGGGGGGTAGGCTGAGACCCCACCACCAAAGGTTAAGTGAGGTCCCCTTGATTGAGGACTTCACCCCTTG
ATTAAAGCAACTTCTGCTTCAGTGCTTCCTGTGTGGTGTTGAGAGTGGGACTTGGGCCATTAAGCTCACA
GCAGGAGTGGAAGCTTGGCGTAATCATGGTCATAGCTGTTTCCTGTGTGAAATTGTTATCCGCTCACAAT
TCCACACAACATACGAGCCGGAAGCATAAAGTGTAAAGCCTGGGGTGCCTAATGAGTGAGCTAACTCACA
TTAATTGCGTTGCGCTCACTGCCCGCTTTCCAGTCGGGAAACCTGTCGTGCCAGCTGCATTAATGAATCG
GCCAACGCGCGGGGAGAGGCGGTTTGCGTATTGGGCG
