>Addgene plasmid #178156 | DCTN1_Halo_C_allele | depositor partial sequence | sequence record 345793 | insert
AGAAGTGCTTACAGTGCTTTGAAATTCCAATATTTTAGCACCTAAACACCTTCCGTGACTTTTGACACCA
GGAGGGCCTCAAAACTCCCTTGTCAGATTATGTATCCCCATTCTTATTTGAAAAATGTGGTCACAATAGC
CCAGGATCTCAGAAGCCCTAGTCACCCAGGAGCTGCCTTGGTCTCAGTGCTCAGGGACCCCTTCAGTGGC
CCACAGCTCAAGTGAGCCCCTGACCTGGAGTCTTTTTCTCCTCATCAACCACCAGGCCAAGGAGGAGCAG
CAGGATGACACAGTCTACATGGGCAAAGTGACCTTCTCATGTGCGGCTGGTTTTGGACAGCGACACCGGC
TGGTGCTGACCCAGGAGCAGCTGCACCAGCTTCACAGTCGCCTCATCTCCGGTGGAGGAGGTTCTGGAGG
CGGTGGAAGTGGTGGCGGAGGTAGCGCCGAGATCGGCACCGGCTTTCCCTTCGATCCTCACTACGTGGAA
GTGCTGGGCGAGAGAATGCACTATGTGGACGTGGGCCCCAGAGATGGAACCCCTGTGCTGTTTCTGCACG
GCAACCCTACCAGCAGCTACGTGTGGCGGAACATCATCCCTCACGTGGCCCCTACACACAGATGTATCGC
CCCTGACCTGATCGGCATGGGCAAGAGCGATAAGCCCGACCTGGGCTACTTCTTCGACGACCACGTGCGG
TTCATGGACGCCTTTATTGAGGCCCTCGGCCTGGAAGAGGTGGTGCTGGTTATTCACGATTGGGGCAGCG
CCCTGGGATTCCACTGGGCCAAGAGAAACCCCGAGAGAGTGAAGGGAATCGCCTTCATGGAATTCATCAG
GCCCATTCCTACCTGGGACGAGTGGCCTGAGTTCGCCAGAGAGACATTCCAGGCCTTCAGAACCACCGAC
GTGGGCAGAAAGCTGATCATCGACCAGAACGTGTTCATCGAGGGCACCCTGCCTATGGGAGTCGTCAGAC
CACTGACCGAGGTGGAAATGGACCACTACAGAGAGCCCTTTCTGAACCCCGTGGACCGGGAACCTCTTTG
GAGATTCCCCAACGAGCTGCCCATTGCCGGCGAGCCTGCTAATATTGTGGCCCTGGTGGAAGAGTACATG
GACTGGCTGCATCAGAGCCCCGTGCCTAAGCTGCTGTTTTGGGGAACACCCGGCGTGCTGATTCCTCCTG
CTGAAGCTGCCAGACTGGCCAAGAGCCTGCCTAATTGCAAGGCCGTGGATATCGGCCCTGGCCTGAATCT
GCTGCAAGAGGACAACCCCGATCTGATCGGCTCCGAGATTGCCAGATGGCTGAGCACCCTGGAAATCAGC
GGATAAGCACTCCTTTCCCCTGCTGTCCCCTTCGACCCTCAGCCCTCTGGTGCCGCTCTGCCCGATGCAC
AGCCACCTCAGCCAGCCCCCAGGTAGAAACGTGGGTTAAGCTCTTCCTGCCCCGTTCAGCTTCACTCCCA
CCCTTTCAGCGTCCTGCCCCTTCACCTTGACCCGGGTTCCCCCACTCCCATTCCCTGGCCTCTGCCATAA
TTTGTTGTTCAACTGCTCCCTCCTTCCTGAGGGGCCTCAGGGCTTGTGGGGGGTAGGCTGAGACCCCACC
ACCAAAGGTTAAGTGAGGTCCCCTTGATTGAGGACTTCACCCCTTGATTAAAGCAACTTCTGCTTCAGTG
CTTCCTGTGTGGTGTTGAGAGTGGGACTTGGGCCATTAAGCTCACAGCAGGAGTGG
